>Addgene plasmid #69552 | mSTIM1_1-250-CFP | addgene partial sequence | sequence record 128185 | CMV-F 5'-CGCAAATGGGCGGTAGGCGTG-3'
ACCGTCAGATCCGCTAGCGCTACCGGACTCAGATCTCGAGATGGATGTGTGCGCCCGTCTTGCCCTGTGG
CTTCTTTGGGGGCTCCTTCTGCATCAGGGCCAGAGTCTCAGCCATAGTCACAGTGAAAAGAATACAGGAG
CTAGCTCCGGGGCGACTTCTGAAGAGTCTACCGAAGCAGAGTTTTGCCGAATTGACAAGCCCCTGTGCCA
CAGTGAGGATGAGAAGCTCAGCTTTGAGGCCGTCCGAAACATCCATAAGCTGATGGATGACGATGCCAAT
GGTGATGTGGATGTGGAAGAAAGTGATGAGTTCCTAAGGGAAGACCTCAATTACCATGACCCAACAGTGA
AACATAGCACCTTCCATGGTGAGGATAAGCTTATCAGCGTGGAGGACCTGTGGAAGGCGTGGAAGTCATC
AGAAGTGTACAACTGGACTGTGGATGAGGTGATACAGTGGCTCATTACGTATGTGGAGCTGCCACAGTAT
GAGGAAACCTTCCGGAAGTTGCAGCTTACTGGCCACGCCATGCCAAGGCTAGCAGTAACCAACACCACCA
TGACAGGGACTGTACTGAAGATGACAGATCGGAGCCACAGGCAGAAGCTGCAGCTGAAGGCCCTGGACAC
AGTGCTGTTTGGGCCTCCTCTCTTGACTCGGCATAATCACCTGAAGGACTTCATGCTGGTGGTGTCTATC
GTTATTGGTGTGGGTGGCTGCTGGTTTGCCTATATCCAGAACCGTTACTCTAAGGAGCACATGAAGAA
