>Addgene plasmid #69552 | mSTIM1_1-250-CFP | depositor partial sequence | sequence record 128186 | mSTIM1_1-250-CFP
ATGGATGTGTGCGCCCGTCTTGCCCTGTGGCTTCTTTGGGGGCTCCTTCTGCATCAGGGCCAGAGTCTCA
GCCATAGTCACAGTGAAAAGAATACAGGAGCTAGCTCCGGGGCGACTTCTGAAGAGTCTACCGAAGCAGA
GTTTTGCCGAATTGACAAGCCCCTGTGCCACAGTGAGGATGAGAAGCTCAGCTTTGAGGCCGTCCGAAAC
ATCCATAAGCTGATGGATGACGATGCCAATGGTGATGTGGATGTGGAAGAAAGTGATGAGTTCCTAAGGG
AAGACCTCAATTACCATGACCCAACAGTGAAACATAGCACCTTCCATGGTGAGGATAAGCTTATCAGCGT
GGAGGACCTGTGGAAGGCGTGGAAGTCATCAGAAGTGTACAACTGGACTGTGGATGAGGTGATACAGTGG
CTCATTACGTATGTGGAGCTGCCACAGTATGAGGAAACCTTCCGGAAGTTGCAGCTTACTGGCCACGCCA
TGCCAAGGCTAGCAGTAACCAACACCACCATGACAGGGACTGTACTGAAGATGACAGATCGGAGCCACAG
GCAGAAGCTGCAGCTGAAGGCCCTGGACACAGTGCTGTTTGGGCCTCCTCTCTTGACTCGGCATAATCAC
CTGAAGGACTTCATGCTGGTGGTGTCTATCGTTATTGGTGTGGGTGGCTGCTGGTTTGCCTATATCCAGA
ACCGTTACTCTAAGGAGCACATGAAGAAAATGATGAAGGATCTGGAAGGGGGAGGTTCGGGGGATCCACC
GGTCGCCACCATGGTGAGCAAGGGCGAGGAGCTGTTCACCGGGGTGGTGCCCATCCTGGTCGAGCTGGAC
GGCGACGTAAACGGCCACAAGTTCAGCGTGTCCGGCGAGGGCGAGGGCGATGCCACCTACGGCAAGCTGA
CCCTGAAGTTCATCTGCACCACCGGCAAGCTGCCCGTGCCCTGGCCCACCCTCGTGACCACCCTGACCTG
GGGCGTGCAGTGCTTCGCCCGCTACCCCGACCACATGAAGCAGCACGACTTCTTCAAGTCCGCCATGCCC
GAAGGCTACGTCCAGGAGCGCACCATCTTCTTCAAGGACGACGGCAACTACAAGACCCGCGCCGAGGTGA
AGTTCGAGGGCGACACCCTGGTGAACCGCATCGAGCTGAAGGGCATCGACTTCAAGGAGGACGGCAACAT
CCTGGGGCACAAGCTGGAGTACAACGCCATCAGCGACAACGTCTATATCACCGCCGACAAGCAGAAGAAC
GGCATCAAGGCCAACTTCAAGATCCGCCACAACATCGAGGACGGCAGCGTGCAGCTCGCCGACCACTACC
AGCAGAACACCCCCATCGGCGACGGCCCCGTGCTGCTGCCCGACAACCACTACCTGAGCACCCAGTCCAA
GCTGAGCAAAGACCCCAACGAGAAGCGCGATCACATGGTCCTGCTGGAGTTCGTGACCGCCGCCGGGATC
ACTCTCGGCATGGACGAGCTGTACAAGTAA
