>Addgene plasmid #69552 | mSTIM1_1-250-CFP | addgene partial sequence | sequence record 128198 | EGFP-N 5'-CGTCGCCGTCCAGCTCGACCAG-3'
ACCATGGTGGCGACCGGTGGATCCCCCGAACCTCCCCCTTCCAGATCCTTCATCATTTTCTTCATGTGCT
CCTTAGAGTAACGGTTCTGGATATAGGCAAACCAGCAGCCACCCACACCAATAACGATAGACACCACCAG
CATGAAGTCCTTCAGGTGATTATGCCGAGTCAAGAGAGGAGGCCCAAACAGCACTGTGTCCAGGGCCTTC
AGCTGCAGCTTCTGCCTGTGGCTCCGATCTGTCATCTTCAGTACAGTCCCTGTCATGGTGGTGTTGGTTA
CTGCTAGCCTTGGCATGGCGTGGCCAGTAAGCTGCAACTTCCGGAAGGTTTCCTCATACTGTGGCAGCTC
CACATACGTAATGAGCCACTGTATCACCTCATCCACAGTCCAGTTGTACACTTCTGATGACTTCCACGCC
TTCCACAGGTCCTCCACGCTGATAAGCTTATCCTCACCATGGAAGGTGCTATGTTTCACTGTTGGGTCAT
GGTAATTGAGGTCTTCCCTTAGGAACTCATCACTTTCTTCCACATCCACATCACCATTGGCATCGTCATC
CATCAGCTTATGGATGTTTCGGACGGCCTCAAAGCTGAGCTTCTCATCCTCACTGTGGCACAGGGGCTTG
TCAATTCGGCAAAACTCTGCTTCGGTAGACTCTTCAGAAGTCGCCCCGGAGCTAGCTCCTGTATTCTTTT
CACTGTGACTATGGCTGAGACTCTGGCCCTGATGCAGAAGGAGCCCCCAAAGAAGCCACAGGGCAAGACG
GGCGCACACATCCATCTCGAGATCTGAGTCCGGTAGCGCTAGCGGATCTGACGGTTCACTAAACCAGCTC
TGCTTATATAGACCTCCCACCG
