[The description below was written by a language model from this plasmid's Addgene catalogue record.]
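Description:
mSTIM1_1-250-CFP is a mammalian expression plasmid built on the pECFP-N1 backbone, with a recorded total size of about 5.5 kb. It is maintained in E. coli as a high-copy plasmid under kanamycin selection, and the backbone's neomycin resistance marker allows G418 selection of transfected mammalian cells. No feature table accompanies the record, so elements such as the replication origin and polyadenylation signals are not itemised, although they would be those standard to this backbone family.

The insert is a roughly 750 bp fragment of mouse STIM1 encoding residues 1–250, cloned between XhoI and BamHI sites that both remain intact. Transcription is driven by the CMV promoter, a strong constitutive promoter in most mammalian cell lines. The fragment is placed upstream of, and in frame with, the cyan fluorescent protein coding sequence supplied by the backbone, so the product carries CFP at its C terminus. STIM1 is the endoplasmic reticulum calcium sensor that activates store-operated calcium entry. Based on general knowledge of the protein, an N-terminal fragment of this length would be expected to cover the luminal calcium-sensing region and the transmembrane segment with only a short stretch of cytosolic sequence, though the record does not describe the domain content.

The stated purpose is simply expression of the STIM1 1–250 fragment in mammalian cells. The associated publication concerns a STIM1 conformational switch in calcium signalling. A CFP-tagged truncation of this kind is suited to live-cell imaging of localisation or to use as a fluorescence energy transfer donor with a yellow-tagged partner, but the record does not specify the particular assay.
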