Addgene plasmid #69552: mSTIM1_1-250-CFP
Purpose: Expresses a STIM1_1-250 fragment mammalian cells
Depositing lab: Yubin Zhou. Depositing organization: Texas A&M Health Science Center. Publication: Inside-out Ca(2+) signalling prompted by STIM1 conformational switch. Ma G, Wei M, He L, Liu C, Wu B, Zhang SL, Jing J, Liang X, Senes A, Tan P, Li S, Sun A, Bi Y, Zhong L, Si H, Shen Y, Li M, Lee MS, Zhou W, Wang J, Wang Y, Zhou Y. Nat Commun. 2015 Jul 17;6:7826. doi: 10.1038/ncomms8826. PubMed 26184105.
Backbone
  Vector backbone: pECFP-N1
  Backbone size w/o insert (bp): 4733
  Total vector size (bp): 5500
  Vector type: Mammalian Expression
  Selectable markers: Neomycin (select with G418)
Growth in bacteria
  Bacterial resistance: Kanamycin, 50 μg/mL
  Growth temperature: 37°C
  Growth strain: DH5alpha
  Copy number: High Copy
Gene/Insert
  Gene/Insert name: mSTIM1_1-250
  Species: M. musculus (mouse)
  Insert size (bp): 750
  Promoter: CMV
  Tag / fusion protein: Cyan Fluorescent Protein (CFP) (C terminal on backbone)
  Cloning method: Restriction Enzyme; 5′ cloning site XhoI (not destroyed); 3′ cloning site BamHI (not destroyed)
  Sequencing primers: 5′ ccg ctcgag ATG GAT GTG TGC GCC CGT CTT G; 3′ cggGGATCCCCCGAACCTCCCCCTTCCAGATCCTTCATCAT
Terms and licenses: Academic/Nonprofit Terms; Industry Terms: Not Available to Industry
How to cite: mSTIM1_1-250-CFP was a gift from Yubin Zhou (Addgene plasmid # 69552 ; http://n2t.net/addgene:69552 ; RRID:Addgene_69552)
